>Addgene plasmid #165575 | pOpen-RNAse H | addgene full sequence | sequence record 340983 | Addgene NGS Result
AAAGGGGCCGTCAATATCAGGGTCTCTAATGCTGAAACAGGTAGAAATCTTCACTGACGGTTCCTGCCTG
GGCAACCCGGGTCCGGGCGGTTATGGTGCAATTCTGCGCTACCGTGGACGCGAAAAAACCTTCTCTGCCG
GCTACACCCGTACCACCAACAACCGCATGGAATTGATGGCAGCTATCGTGGCGCTGGAAGCCCTGAAGGA
ACACTGTGAAGTTATCCTGTCCACCGATAGCCAGTACGTACGTCAAGGTATCACCCAGTGGATTCACAAC
TGGAAAAAACGCGGCTGGAAAACGGCTGACAAAAAACCGGTCAAGAACGTAGACCTGTGGCAGCGTCTGG
ACGCGGCCCTTGGGCAGCACCAGATCAAATGGGAATGGGTTAAGGGTCACGCAGGCCACCCAGAAAACGA
ACGTTGTGATGAACTGGCACGTGCCGCAGCAATGAACCCCACTTTGGAGGACACCGGTTATCAGGTGGAA
GTGTGAAGAGCTTTGAGACCAGGACACCAGACCAATGAAGGAAAGCGGGTCAACGCGCCGGTAGGGATAA
CAGGGTAATCTACACAGACATCCAGCAAAACGCTGAGGTGTCAATCGTCGGAGCCGCTGAGCAATAACTA
GCATAACCCCTTGGGGCCTCTAAACGGGTCTTGAGGGGTTTTTTGCATGGTCATAGCTGTTTCCTGAGAG
CTTGGCAGGTGATGACACACATTAACAAATTTCGTGAGGAGTCTCCAGAAGAATGCCATTAATTTCCATA
GGCTCCGCCCCCCTGACGAGCATCACAAAAATCGACGCTCAAGTCAGAGGTGGCGAAACCCGACAGGACT
ATAAAGATACCAGGCGTTTCCCCCTGGAAGCTCCCTCGTGCGCTCTCCTGTTCCGACCCTGCCGCTTACC
GGATACCTGTCCGCCTTTCTCCCTTCGGGAAGCGTGGCGCTTTCTCATAGCTCACGCTGTAGGTATCTCA
GTTCGGTGTAGGTCGTTCGCTCCAAGCTGGGCTGTGTGCACGAACCCCCCGTTCAGCCCGACCGCTGCGC
CTTATCCGGTAACTATCGTCTTGAGTCCAACCCGGTAAGACACGACTTATCGCCACTGGCAGCAGCCACT
GGTAACAGGATTAGCAGAGCGAGGTATGTAGGCGGTGCTACAGAGTTCTTGAAGTGGTGGCCTAACTACG
GCTACACTAGAAGAACAGTATTTGGTATCTGCGCTCTGCTGAAGCCAGTTACCTTCGGAAAAAGAGTTGG
TAGCTCTTGATCCGGCAAACAAACCACCGCTGGTAGCGGTGGTTTTTTTGTTTGCAAGCAGCAGATTACA
CGCAGAAAAAAAGGATCTCAAGAAGGCCTACTATTAGCAACAACGATCCTTTGATCTTTTCTACGGGGTC
TGACGCTCAGTGGAACGAAAACTCACGTTAAGGGATTTTGGTCATGAGATTATCAAAAAGGATCTTCACC
TAGATCCTTTTAAATTAAAAATGAAGTTTTAAATCAATCTAAAGTATATATGAGTAAACTTGGTCTGACA
GTTACCAATGCTTAATCAGTGAGGCACCTATCTCAGCGATCTGTCTATTTCGTTCATCCATAGTTGCCTG
ACTCCCCGTCGTGTAGATAACTACGATACGGGAGGGCTTACCATCTGGCCCCAGTGCTGCAATGATACCG
CGAGAACCACGCTCACCGGCTCCAGATTTATCAGCAATAAACCAGCCAGCCGGAAGGGCCGAGCGCAGAA
GTGGTCCTGCAACTTTATCCGCCTCCATCCAGTCTATTAATTGTTGCCGGGAAGCTAGAGTAAGTAGTTC
GCCAGTTAATAGTTTGCGCAACGTTGTTGCCATTGCTACAGGCATCGTGGTGTCACGCTCGTCGTTTGGT
ATGGCTTCATTCAGCTCCGGTTCCCAACGATCAAGGCGAGTTACATGATCCCCCATGTTGTGCAAAAAAG
CGGTTAGCTCCTTCGGTCCTCCGATCGTTGTCAGAAGTAAGTTGGCCGCAGTGTTATCACTCATGGTTAT
GGCAGCACTGCATAATTCTCTTACTGTCATGCCATCCGTAAGATGCTTTTCTGTGACTGGTGAGTACTCA
ACCAAGTCATTCTGAGAATAGTGTATGCGGCGACCGAGTTGCTCTTGCCCGGCGTCAATACGGGATAATA
CCGCGCCACATAGCAGAACTTTAAAAGTGCTCATCATTGGAAAACGTTCTTCGGGGCGAAAACTCTCAAG
GATCTTACCGCTGTTGAGATCCAGTTCGATGTAACCCACTCGTGCACCCAACTGATCTTCAGCATCTTTT
ACTTTCACCAGCGTTTCTGGGTGAGCAAAAACAGGAAGGCAAAATGCCGCAAAAAAGGGAATAAGGGCGA
CACGGAAATGTTGAATACTCATACTCTTCCTTTTTCAATATTATTGAAGCATTTATCAGGGTTATTGTCT
CATGAGCGGATACATATTTGAATGTATTTAGAAAAATAAACAAATAGGGGTTCCGCGCACCTGCACCAGT
CAGTAAAACGACGGCCAGTAGTCAAAAGCCTCCGACCGGAGGCTTTTGACTTGGTTCAGGTGGAGTGGGA
G
Features (pLannotate 1.2.2; 7 found; start..end, strand, type, name):
     29..493     +  CDS            rnhA: RNH_ECOLI - Also known as dasF, herA, rnh, sdrA. Experimental evidence at protein level: Swiss-Prot protein existence level 1. Endonuclease that specifically degrades the RNA of RNA-DNA hybrids. RNase H participates in DNA replication; it helps to specify the origin of genomic replication by suppressing initiation at origins other than the oriC locus; along with the 5'-3' exonuclease of pol1, it removes RNA primers from the Okazaki fragments of lagging strand synthesis; and it defines the origin of replication for ColE1-type plasmids by specific cleavage of an RNA preprimer. From Escherichia c
    628..675     +  terminator     T7 terminator: transcription terminator for bacteriophage T7 RNA polymerase
    763..1351    -  rep_origin     ori: high-copy-number ColE1/pMB1/pBR322/pUC origin of replication
   1542..2402    -  CDS            AmpR: β-lactamase; bla; confers resistance to ampicillin, carbenicillin, and related antibiotics
   2403..2507    -  promoter       AmpR promoter: bla
   2523..2539    -  CDS            lacZα (fragment): LacZα fragment of β-galactosidase; lacZ fragment
   2540..2571    +  terminator     tonB terminator: bidirectional E. coli tonB-P14 transcription terminator
