[The description below was written by a language model from this plasmid's Addgene catalogue record and pLannotate feature annotations shown in this document.]
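Description:
pOpen-RNAse H is a small (about 2.6 kb) synthetic-biology parts plasmid from the Open Enzyme collection, built on the pBuild backbone and intended for storage and distribution of a coding sequence rather than for expression. It is propagated in E. coli at high copy number through a ColE1/pUC-type origin of replication and is selected with ampicillin via a β-lactamase (AmpR) gene driven by its native bla promoter.

The insert is annotated as rnhA, the E. coli ribonuclease HI gene, although the catalogue lists the species only as "Other". This endonuclease specifically degrades the RNA strand of RNA-DNA hybrids. In the cell it suppresses replication initiation at sites other than oriC, helps remove RNA primers from Okazaki fragments together with the 5'-3' exonuclease of DNA polymerase I, and cleaves the RNA pre-primer that defines the origin of ColE1-type plasmids. The coding sequence is bounded by four-base cloning sites (AATG at the 5' end, GCTT at the 3' end), a pattern typical of the overhangs used in modular restriction-based assembly, and can be sequenced with M13 forward and reverse primers.

No promoter upstream of the gene appears in the feature table. The insert region is instead bracketed by transcription terminators: a bidirectional tonB terminator upstream and a T7 terminator downstream, which presumably insulate the part from read-through. A very short lacZα remnant is also annotated. Consistent with this layout, the depositors state that the plasmid is not functional by itself. Users are expected to transfer the RNase H coding part into an expression vector of their choice and then express and purify the enzyme in E. coli.
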