Addgene plasmid #165575: pOpen-RNAse H
Purpose: Endonuclease that specifically degrades the RNA of RNA-DNA hybrids. Participates in DNA replication; helps to specify the origin of genomic replication.
Depositing lab: Drew Endy & Jennifer Molloy & FreeGenes Project. Depositing organization: Stanford University.
Backbone
  Vector backbone: pBuild
  Vector type: Synthetic Biology
Growth in bacteria
  Bacterial resistance: Ampicillin, 100 μg/mL
  Growth temperature: 37°C
  Growth strain: DH5alpha
  Copy number: High Copy
Gene/Insert
  Gene/Insert name: RNAse H
  Species: Other
  Cloning method: Restriction Enzyme; 5′ cloning site AATG (unknown if destroyed); 3′ cloning site GCTT (unknown if destroyed)
  Sequencing primers: 5′ M13 forward; 3′ M13 reverse
Depositor comments: Endonuclease that specifically degrades the RNA of RNA-DNA hybrids. Participates in DNA replication; helps to specify the origin of genomic replication by suppressing initiation at origins other than the oriC locus. Along with the 5'-3' exonuclease of pol1, it removes RNA primers from the Okazaki fragments of lagging strand synthesis, and it defines the origin of replication for ColE1-type plasmids by specific cleavage of an RNA pre-primer. The plasmids in the Open Enzyme collection contain genetic parts and are not functional by themselves. Researchers can clone these enzymes into an expression vector of their choice and then transform into E. coli bacteria for expression and purification. Additional information can be found at https://www.addgene.org/depositor-collections/open-enzyme/.
How to cite: pOpen-RNAse H was a gift from Drew Endy & Jennifer Molloy & FreeGenes Project (Addgene plasmid # 165575 ; http://n2t.net/addgene:165575 ; RRID:Addgene_165575)
